>Addgene plasmid #22364 | pCI-MOR223-1 | depositor full sequence | sequence record 10273 | Author sequence
TCAATATTGGCCATTAGCCATATTATTCATTGGTTATATAGCATAAATCAATATTGGCTATTGGCCATTG
CATACGTTGTATCTATATCATAATATGTACATTTATATTGGCTCATGTCCAATATGACCGCCATGTTGGC
ATTGATTATTGACTAGTTATTAATAGTAATCAATTACGGGGTCATTAGTTCATAGCCCATATATGGAGTT
CCGCGTTACATAACTTACGGTAAATGGCCCGCCTGGCTGACCGCCCAACGACCCCCGCCCATTGACGTCA
ATAATGACGTATGTTCCCATAGTAACGCCAATAGGGACTTTCCATTGACGTCAATGGGTGGAGTATTTAC
GGTAAACTGCCCACTTGGCAGTACATCAAGTGTATCATATGCCAAGTCCGCCCCCTATTGACGTCAATGA
CGGTAAATGGCCCGCCTGGCATTATGCCCAGTACATGACCTTACGGGACTTTCCTACTTGGCAGTACATC
TACGTATTAGTCATCGCTATTACCATGGTGATGCGGTTTTGGCAGTACACCAATGGGCGTGGATAGCGGT
TTGACTCACGGGGATTTCCAAGTCTCCACCCCATTGACGTCAATGGGAGTTTGTTTTGGCACCAAAATCA
ACGGGACTTTCCAAAATGTCGTAATAACCCCGCCCCGTTGACGCAAATGGGCGGTAGGCGTGTACGGTGG
GAGGTCTATATAAGCAGAGCTCGTTTAGTGAACCGTCAGATCACTAGAAGCTTTATTGCGGTAGTTTATC
ACAGTTAAATTGCTAACGCAGTCAGTGCTTCTGACACAACAGTCTCGAACTTAAGCTGCAGAAGTTGGTC
GTGAGGCACTGGGCAGGTAAGTATCAAGGTTACAAGACAGGTTTAAGGAGACCAATAGAAACTGGGCTTG
TCGAGACAGAGAAGACTCTTGCGTTTCTGATAGGCACCTATTGGTCTTACTGACATCCACTTTGCCTTTC
TCTCCACAGGTGTCCACTCCCAGTTCAATTACAGCTCTTAAGGCTAGAGTACTTAATACGACTCACTATA
GGCTAGCATGAATGGCACAGAAGGCCCTAACTTCTACGTGCCCTTCTCCAATGCGACGGGTGTGGTACGC
GAATTCACGCGTATGTCAAATGTGACTCTAGTGACCACATTCTTCCTCTCAGGTATTCCCCATCCACCAG
CCCTGGACACCATGCTCTTTGTAGCCTTCTTGGTGATTTACATTCTCACTGTGCTGGGCAACTTCCTGAT
TCTGATGGTAATCAGGGTGGACTCCCACCTCCACACACCCATGTACTACTTCCTCACCAACCTCTCCTTT
ATTGATATGTGGTTCTCCACAGTCACAGTACCCAAAATGTTGATGACGTTGGTTTCCCCAAGGGGAGGGG
CTATCTCCTTCCATAGCTGTGTGGCACAGCTCTATTGCTTCCACTTCCTGGGTAGCACCGAGTGTTTCCT
GTACACTGTCATGTCCTATGATCGCTACCTGGCCATCAGTTACCCACTCAGGTACAGCAGCATGATGAGT
GGGAGAGTGTGTGCCCTCCTGGCAGCAGGAACATGGATCACTGGTTCCCTGCACTCTGCTGTCCAGACTA
CATTGACCTTCCGTTTGCCCTACTGTGGTCCCAACCAGATCCAGCATTATTTCTGTGATGCACCTCCCAT
CCTCAAGCTGGCTTGTGCAGACACCTCAGCCAATGAGATGGTCATCTTTGTGAACATCGGGGTAGTGGCT
TCGGGCTGCTTTCTTCTGATTTCGCTGTCCTATGTGTCCATTGTCTGCTCCATCCTGAGGATTCGTACTT
CAGAGGGCCGGCACAGAGCTTTCCAGACATGTGCCTCACACTGCATCGTGGTCCTCTGTTTCTTTGTGCC
CTGTGTTTTTATCTACCTGAGGCCAGGCTCCAGGGATGCTGTGGATGGAGTTGTGGCTGTTTTCTACACT
GTGTTGACACCCCTACTCAACCCTGTTGTGTACACCCTGAGGAACAAAGAGGTGAAGAAAGCACTAGTTA
AACTCAAAGACAAAGTAGCATATTCTCAGAGCCAGTAAGCGGCCGCTTCGAGCAGACATGATAAGATACA
TTGATGAGTTTGGACAAACCACAACTAGAATGCAGTGAAAAAAATGCTTTATTTGTGAAATTTGTGATGC
TATTGCTTTATTTGTAACCATTATAAGCTGCAATAAACAAGTTAACAACAACAATTGCATTCATTTTATG
TTTCAGGTTCAGGGGGAGATGTGGGAGGTTTTTTAAAGCAAGTAAAACCTCTACAAATGTGGTAAAATCG
ATAAGGATCCGGGCTGGCGTAATAGCGAAGAGGCCCGCACCGATCGCCCTTCCCAACAGTTGCGCAGCCT
GAATGGCGAATGG
[124 nt withheld, positions 2394-2517]
C
[91 nt withheld, positions 2519-2609]
A
[49 nt withheld, positions 2611-2659]
CCTTTGACGTTGGAGTCCACGTTCTTT
[37 nt withheld, positions 2687-2723]
ACCCTATCTCGGTCTATTCTTTTGATTTATAAGGGATTTTGCCGATTTCGGCCTATTGGTTAAAAAATGA
GCTGATTTAACAAAAATTTAACGCGAATTTTAACAAAATATTAACGCTTACAATTTCCTGATGCGGTATT
TTCTCCTTACGCATCTGTGCGGTATTTCACACCGCATATGGTGCACTCTCAGTACAATCTGCTCTGATGC
CGCATAGTTAAGCCAGCCCCGACACCCGCCAACACCCGCTGACGCGCCCTGACGGGCTTGTCTGCTCCCG
GCATCCGCTTACAGACAAGCTGTGACCGTCTCCGGGAGCTGCATGTGTCAGAGGTTTTCACCGTCATCAC
CGAAACGCGCGAGACGAAAGGGCCTCGTGATACGCCTATTTTTATAGGTTAATGTCATGATAATAATGGT
TTCTTAGACGTCAGGTGGCACTTTTCGGGGAAATGTGCGCGGAACCCCTATTTGTTTATTTTTCTAAATA
CATTCAAATATGTATCCGCTCATGAGACAATAACCCTGATAAATGCTTCAATAATATTGAAAAAGGAAGA
GTATGAGTATTCAACATTTCCGTGTCGCCCTTATTCCCTTTTTTGCGGCATTTTGCCTTCCTGTTTTTGC
TCACCCAGAAACGCTGGTGAAAGTAAAAGATGCTGAAGATCAGTTGGGTGCACGAGTGGGTTACATCGAA
CTGGATCTCAACAGCGGTAAGATCCTTGAGAGTTTTCGCCCCGAAGAACGTTTTCCAATGATGAGCACTT
TTAAAGTTCTGCTATGTGGCGCGGTATTATCCCGTATTGACGCCGGGCAAGAGCAACTCGGTCGCCGCAT
ACACTATTCTCAGAATGACTTGGTTGAGTACTCACCAGTCACAGAAAAGCATCTTACGGATGGCATGACA
GTAAGAGAATTATGCAGTGCTGCCATAACCATGAGTGATAACACTGCGGCCAACTTACTTCTGACAACGA
TCGGAGGACCGAAGGAGCTAACCGCTTTTTTGCACAACATGGGGGATCATGTAACTCGCCTTGATCGTTG
GGAACCGGAGCTGAATGAAGCCATACCAAACGACGAGCGTGACACCACGATGCCTGTAGCAATGGCAACA
ACGTTGCGCAAACTATTAACTGGCGAACTACTTACTCTAGCTTCCCGGCAACAATTAATAGACTGGATGG
AGGCGGATAAAGTTGCAGGACCACTTCTGCGCTCGGCCCTTCCGGCTGGCTGGTTTATTGCTGATAAATC
TGGAGCCGGTGAGCGTGGGTCTCGCGGTATCATTGCAGCACTGGGGCCAGATGGTAAGCCCTCCCGTATC
GTAGTTATCTACACGACGGGGAGTCAGGCAACTATGGATGAACGAAATAGACAGATCGCTGAGATAGGTG
CCTCACTGATTAAGCATTGGTAACTGTCAGACCAAGTTTACTCATATATACTTTAGATTGATTTAAAACT
TCATTTTTAATTTAAAAGGATCTAGGTGAAGATCCTTTTTGATAATCTCATGACCAAAATCCCTTAACGT
GAGTTTTCGTTCCACTGAGCGTCAGACCCCGTAGAAAAGATCAAAGGATCTTCTTGAGATCCTTTTTTTC
TGCGCGTAATCTGCTGCTTGCAAACAAAAAAACCACCGCTACCAGCGGTGGTTTGTTTGCCGGATCAAGA
GCTACCAACTCTTTTTCCGAAGGTAACTGGCTTCAGCAGAGCGCAGATACCAAATACTGTTCTTCTAGTG
TAGCCGTAGTTAGGCCACCACTTCAAGAACTCTGTAGCACCGCCTACATACCTCGCTCTGCTAATCCTGT
TACCAGTGGCTGCTGCCAGTGGCGATAAGTCGTGTCTTACCGGGTTGGACTCAAGACGATAGTTACCGGA
TAAGGCGCAGCGGTCGGGCTGAACGGGGGGTTCGTGCACACAGCCCAGCTTGGAGCGAACGACCTACACC
GAACTGAGATACCTACAGCGTGAGCTATGAGAAAGCGCCACGCTTCCCGAAGGGAGAAAGGCGGACAGGT
ATCCGGTAAGCGGCAGGGTCGGAACAGGAGAGCGCACGAGGGAGCTTCCAGGGGGAAACGCCTGGTATCT
TTATAGTCCTGTCGGGTTTCGCCACCTCTGACTTGAGCGTCGATTTTTGTGATGCTCGTCAGGGGGGCGG
AGCCTATGGAAAAACGCCAGCAACGCGGCCTTTTTACGGTTCCTGGCCTTTTGCTGGCCTTTTGCTCACA
TGGCTCGACAGATCT
Features (pLannotate 1.2.2; 14 found; start..end, strand, type, name):
    140..517     +  enhancer       CMV enhancer: human cytomegalovirus immediate early enhancer
    519..718     +  promoter       CMV promoter: human cytomegalovirus (CMV) immediate early promoter
    857..989     +  intron         chimeric intron: chimera between introns from human β-globin and immunoglobulin heavy chain genes
   1034..1052    +  promoter       T7 promoter: promoter for bacteriophage T7 RNA polymerase
   1133..2059    +  CDS            OR10G4: O10G4_HUMAN - Experimental evidence at protein level: Swiss-Prot protein existence level 1. Odorant receptor. From Homo sapiens (Human).
   2092..2213    -  polyA_signal   SV40 poly(A) signal: SV40 polyadenylation signal
   2236..2304    -  CDS            large T antigen (fragment): large T antigen from SV40 (simian virus 40)
   2323..2390    +  CDS            lacZα (fragment): LacZα fragment of β-galactosidase; lacZ fragment
   2394..2822    +  rep_origin     f1 ori (sequence partly withheld): f1 bacteriophage origin of replication; arrow indicates direction of (+) strand synthesis
   2850..2949    -  misc_feature   bom (fragment): basis of mobility region from pBR322
   3051..3086    -  CDS            rop (fragment): Rop protein, which maintains plasmids at low copy number; rop
   3181..3285    +  promoter       AmpR promoter: bla
   3286..4146    +  CDS            AmpR: β-lactamase; bla; confers resistance to ampicillin, carbenicillin, and related antibiotics
   4317..4905    +  rep_origin     ori: high-copy-number ColE1/pMB1/pBR322/pUC origin of replication
