[The description below was written by a language model from this plasmid's Addgene catalogue record and pLannotate feature annotations shown in this document.]
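Description:
pCI-MOR223-1 is a mammalian expression plasmid built on the Promega pCI backbone, carrying the mouse olfactory receptor MOR223-1 (Olfr979) as a 936 bp insert cloned between NheI and NotI sites, both of which are retained. The full construct is about 5 kb. It is propagated in E. coli through a high-copy ColE1/pUC-type origin and selected with ampicillin via the β-lactamase gene and its own promoter. An f1 origin is also present, which allows single-stranded DNA production. The short lacZα, bom, rop and SV40 large T antigen fragments in the feature table appear to be backbone remnants rather than functional elements.

Expression in mammalian cells is driven by the human cytomegalovirus immediate-early enhancer and promoter, followed by a chimeric β-globin/immunoglobulin heavy chain intron that generally improves transcript processing and expression. An SV40 polyadenylation signal lies downstream. A T7 promoter sits just upstream of the coding region and serves as a sequencing primer site; it could also support in vitro transcription. According to the catalogue entry, the receptor carries an N-terminal Rho tag, a rhodopsin-derived leader commonly fused to odorant receptors to aid cell-surface trafficking and detection in heterologous cells. The tag is not annotated separately in the feature table. The automated annotation labels the open reading frame as human OR10G4, which most likely reflects similarity to a related human odorant receptor, since the record identifies the insert as the mouse gene.

The associated publication concerns odor coding across a mammalian receptor repertoire, consistent with use of this plasmid for transient expression of the receptor in cultured cells to test its responses to odorants.
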