Addgene plasmid #22364: pCI-MOR223-1
Depositing lab: Hiroaki Matsunami. Depositing organization: Duke University. Publication: Odor coding by a Mammalian receptor repertoire. Saito H, Chi Q, Zhuang H, Matsunami H, Mainland JD. Sci Signal. 2009 . 2(60):ra9. 10.1126/scisignal.2000016 PubMed 19261596.
Backbone
  Vector backbone: pCI
  Backbone manufacturer: Promega
  Backbone size w/o insert (bp): 4006
  Vector type: Mammalian Expression
Growth in bacteria
  Bacterial resistance: Ampicillin, 100 μg/mL
  Growth temperature: 37°C
  Growth strain: DH5alpha
  Copy number: Unknown
Gene/Insert
  Gene/Insert name: MOR223-1 (alt name: Mus musculus olfactory receptor 979)
  Species: M. musculus (mouse)
  Insert size (bp): 936
  GenBank ID: NM_147108
  Entrez Gene: Olfr979 (a.k.a. MOR223-1)
  Tag / fusion protein: Rho (N terminal on insert)
  Cloning method: Restriction Enzyme; 5′ cloning site NheI (not destroyed); 3′ cloning site NotI (not destroyed)
  Sequencing primers: 5′ T7; 3′ EBV-rev
Terms and licenses: Academic/Nonprofit Terms; Industry Terms: Not Available to Industry
How to cite: pCI-MOR223-1 was a gift from Hiroaki Matsunami (Addgene plasmid # 22364 ; http://n2t.net/addgene:22364 ; RRID:Addgene_22364)
