>Addgene plasmid #22364 | pCI-MOR223-1 | addgene partial sequence | sequence record 28197 | 22364 with T7
CCTACTTCTACGTGCCCTTCTCCAATGCGACGGGTGTGGTACGCGAATTCACGCGTATGTCAAATGTGAC
TCTAGTGACCACATTCTTCCTCTCAGGTATTCCCCATCCACCAGCCCTGGACACCATGCTCTTTGTAGCC
TTCTTGGTGATTTACATTCTCACTGTGCTGGGCAACTTCCTGATTCTGATGGTAATCAGGGTGGACTCCC
ACCTCCACACACCCATGTACTACTTCCTCACCAACCTCTCCTTTATTGATATGTGGTTCTCCACAGTCAC
AGTACCCAAAATGTTGATGACGTTGGTTTCCCCAAGGGGAGGGGCTATCTCCTTCCATAGCTGTGTGGCA
CAGCTCTATTGCTTCCACTTCCTGGGTAGCACCGAGTGTTTCCTGTACACTGTCATGTCCTATGATCGCT
ACCTGGCCATCAGTTACCCACTCAGGTACAGCAGCATGATGAGTGGGAGAGTGTGTGCCCTCCTGGCAGC
AGGAACATGGATCACTGGTTCCCTGCACTCTGCTGTCCAGACTACATTGACCTTCCGTTTGCCCTACTGT
GGTCCCAACCAGATCCAGCATTATTTCTGTGATGCACCTCCCATCCTCAAGCTGGCTTGTGCAGACACCT
CAGCCAATGAGATGGTCATCTTTGTGAACATCGGGGTAGTGGCTTCGGGCTGCTTTCTTCTGATTTCGCT
GTCCTATGTGTCCATTGTCTGCTCCATCCTGAGGATTCGTACTTCAGAGGGCCGGCACAGAGCTTTCCAG
ACATGTGCCTCACACTGCAT
